Addgene plasmid #156556: pD649-HAsp-TNFRSF9-Fc(DAPA)-AviTag-6xHis
Purpose: Mammalian expression of cell-surface protein extracellular domain fused to Fc(DAPA)-Avi-6xHis. Protein is secreted from cells.
Depositing lab: Chris Garcia. Depositing organization: Stanford University. Publication: A Human IgSF Cell-Surface Interactome Reveals a Complex Network of Protein-Protein Interactions. Wojtowicz WM, Vielmetter J, Fernandes RA, Siepe DH, Eastman CL, Chisholm GB, Cox S, Klock H, Anderson PW, Rue SM, Miller JJ, Glaser SM, Bragstad ML, Vance J, Lam AW, Lesley SA, Zinn K, Garcia KC. Cell. 2020 Aug 20;182(4):1027-1043.e17. doi: 10.1016/j.cell.2020.07.025. PubMed 32822567.
Backbone
  Vector backbone: pD649
  Backbone size w/o insert (bp): 6106
  Vector type: Mammalian Expression
Growth in bacteria
  Bacterial resistance: Ampicillin, 100 μg/mL
  Growth temperature: 37°C
  Growth strain: DH5alpha
  Copy number: High Copy
Gene/Insert
  Gene/Insert name: TNFRSF9 (alt name: TNR9)
  Species: H. sapiens (human)
  Insert size (bp): 489
  Mutation: Fc region of human IgG contains D265A and P329A mutations (DAPA)
  Entrez Gene: TNFRSF9 (a.k.a. 4-1BB, CD137, CDw137, ILA, IMD109)
  Promoter: CMV/SP6
  Tag / fusion protein: Fc(DAPA)-AviTag-6xHis (C terminal on backbone)
  Cloning method: Restriction Enzyme; 5′ cloning site GCGGCCGC (not destroyed); 3′ cloning site GGCGCGCC (not destroyed)
  Sequencing primers: 5′ ATTTAGGTGACACTATAG; 3′ CACGTACCAGTTGAACTTCACC
Resource information
  A portion of this plasmid was derived from a plasmid made by: synthesis by ThermoFisher
Terms and licenses: Academic/Nonprofit Terms; Industry Terms: Not Available to Industry
Depositor comments: Some plasmids in this collection may have an IS4-like element ISVsa5 family transposase upstream of the CMV promoter.
How to cite: pD649-HAsp-TNFRSF9-Fc(DAPA)-AviTag-6xHis was a gift from Chris Garcia (Addgene plasmid # 156556 ; http://n2t.net/addgene:156556 ; RRID:Addgene_156556)
