[The description below was written by a language model from this plasmid's Addgene catalogue record and pLannotate feature annotations shown in this document.]
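Description:
pD649-HAsp-TNFRSF9-Fc(DAPA)-AviTag-6xHis is a mammalian expression plasmid built on the pD649 backbone for producing a secreted, Fc-fused form of the extracellular domain of human TNFRSF9 (also called 4-1BB or CD137). In bacteria it is maintained as a high-copy plasmid through a ColE1/pUC-type origin and selected with ampicillin via the β-lactamase gene. The annotated sequence also carries an SV40 early promoter and EM7 promoter upstream of a puromycin N-acetyltransferase coding region (annotated as a fragment) with an SV40 polyadenylation signal, an arrangement that would normally provide drug selection in mammalian cells. The record itself does not list a mammalian selection marker. Short remnants of f1 ori, KanR, ble, lacZα and the lac operator are also detected and appear to be backbone vestiges.

The expression cassette is driven by the CMV immediate early enhancer and promoter, followed by a piece of CMV intron A and an SP6 promoter that can serve for in vitro transcription or as a sequencing primer site. The open reading frame begins with a secretion leader: the plasmid name implies an HA-derived signal peptide, although the annotation tool matched this region to a mouse IgH signal sequence fragment. The roughly 490 bp TNFRSF9 ectodomain follows, inserted between retained NotI and AscI sites. It is fused at its C terminus to a human IgG1 Fc carrying the D265A and P329A (DAPA) substitutions, which are generally used to reduce Fc effector binding. After the Fc come an AviTag for site-specific biotinylation and a 6xHis tag for affinity purification, neither of which is annotated separately in the feature table, and a bGH polyadenylation signal ends the transcript. The plasmid belongs to a collection used to map human cell-surface protein interactions. The depositor notes that some members of this collection may carry an IS4-like transposase element upstream of the CMV promoter, though none is annotated here.
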