Features (pLannotate 1.2.2; 21 found; start..end, strand, type, name):
    277..385     -  rep_origin     f1 ori (fragment): f1 bacteriophage origin of replication; arrow indicates direction of (+) strand synthesis
    386..497     -  polyA_signal   bGH poly(A) signal: bovine growth hormone polyadenylation signal
    712..1389    -  CDS            IGHG1 (fragment): IGHG1_HUMAN - Experimental evidence at protein level: Swiss-Prot protein existence level 1. Constant region of immunoglobulin heavy chains. Immunoglobulins, also known as antibodies, are membrane-bound or secreted glycoproteins produced by B lymphocytes. In the recognition phase of humoral immunity, the membrane-bound immunoglobulins serve as receptors which, upon binding of a specific antigen, trigger the clonal expansion and differentiation of B lymphocytes into immunoglobulins- secreting plasma cells. Secreted immunoglobulins mediate the effector phase of humoral immunity, which results in
   1405..1896    -  CDS            TNFRSF9 (fragment): TNR9_HUMAN - Also known as CD137, ILA. Experimental evidence at protein level: Swiss-Prot protein existence level 1. Receptor for TNFSF9/4-1BBL. Possibly active during T cell activation. From Homo sapiens (Human).
   2002..2039    -  CDS            IgH signal sequence (fragment): signal sequence from the mouse immunoglobulin heavy chain variable region
   2043..2061    -  promoter       SP6 promoter: promoter for bacteriophage SP6 RNA polymerase
   2113..2156    -  intron         CMV intron (fragment): modified intron A from human cytomegalovirus
   2292..2495    -  promoter       CMV promoter: human cytomegalovirus (CMV) immediate early promoter
   2496..2799    -  enhancer       CMV enhancer: human cytomegalovirus immediate early enhancer
   3042..3058    -  protein_bind   lac operator: The lac repressor binds to the lac operator to inhibit transcription in E. coli. This inhibition can be relieved by adding lactose or isopropyl-β-D-thiogalactopyranoside (IPTG). lac repressor encoded by lacI
   3514..3533    +  CDS            lacZα (fragment): LacZα fragment of β-galactosidase; lacZ fragment
   3558..3575    -  terminator     rrnB T2 terminator (fragment): transcription terminator T2 from the E. coli rrnB gene
   3800..4388    -  rep_origin     ori: high-copy-number ColE1/pMB1/pBR322/pUC origin of replication
   4499..4523    +  CDS            KanR (fragment): aminoglycoside phosphotransferase; aph(3')-Ia; confers resistance to kanamycin
   4553..4649    +  promoter       AmpR promoter (fragment): bla
   4652..5512    +  CDS            AmpR: β-lactamase; bla; confers resistance to ampicillin, carbenicillin, and related antibiotics
   5565..5686    -  polyA_signal   SV40 poly(A) signal: SV40 polyadenylation signal
   5681..5806    -  CDS            ble (fragment): BLE_KLEPN - Experimental evidence at protein level: Swiss-Prot protein existence level 1. Binding protein with a strong affinity to the bleomycin family of antibiotics. Binds to CL990; an antimitotic-antibiotic compound. From Klebsiella pneumoniae.
   5816..6415    -  CDS            PuroR (fragment): puromycin N-acetyltransferase; pac from Streptomyces; confers resistance to puromycin
   6434..6481    -  promoter       EM7 promoter: synthetic bacterial promoter&nbsp
   6529..263     -  promoter       SV40 promoter (across the origin): SV40 enhancer and early promoter
>Addgene plasmid #156556 | pD649-HAsp-TNFRSF9-Fc(DAPA)-AviTag-6xHis | addgene full sequence | sequence record 368530 | Addgene NGS Result
GCCTCGGCCTCTGCATAAATAAAAAAAATTAGTCAGCCATGGGGCGGAGAATGGGCGGAACTGGGCGGAG
TTAGGGGCGGGATGGGCGGAGTTAGGGGCGGGACTATGGTTGCTGACTAATTGAGATGCATGCTTTGCAT
ACTTCTGCCTGCTGGGGAGCCTGGGGACTTTCCACACCTGGTTGCTGACTAATTGAGATGCATGCTTTGC
ATACTTCTGCCTGCTGGGGAGCCTGGGGACTTTCCACACCCTAACTGACACACATTCCACAGAATTAATT
CGCGTTAAATTTTTGTTAAATCAGCTCATTTTTTAACCAATAGGCCGAAATCGGCAAAATCCCTTATAAA
TCAAAAGAATAGACCGAGATAGGGTTGAGTGTTGTGATGCAATTTCCTCATTTTATTAGGAAAGGACAGT
GGGAGTGGCACCTTCCAGGGTCAAGGAAGGCACGGGGGAGGGGCAAACAACAGATGGCTGGCAACTAGAA
GGCACAGTCGAGGCTGATTTTCTCTATCTATTTATTTTACTACTCAAGACTATCTTGCAAAGTAGAAGAA
CCCTGTCTGCAGTATGACGACCGTGTATACCCGATTGGCTTACCGGGTAACGCGTTGTGCCAGTGACTAC
AGGCCGGCCTTAGTGGTGATGGTGGTGGTGTTCATGCCACTCAATCTTCTGAGCCTCGAAAATATCATTA
AGACCGCTGCCGCCGGGGCTCAGGCTCAGGGACTTCTGGGTGTAGTGGTTGTGCAGGGCCTCGTGCATCA
CGCTGCAGCTGAACACGTTGCCCTGCTGCCACCTGGACTTGTCCACGGTCAGCTTGCTGTACAGGAAGAA
GCTGCCGTCGCTGTCCAGCACTGGGGGGGTGGTCTTGTAGTTGTTCTCGGGCTGGCCGTTGCTCTCCCAC
TCCACGGCGATATCGCTGGGGTAGAAGCCCTTCACCAGACAGGTCAGGGACACCTGGTTCTTGGTCATCT
CCTCCCGGCTGGGGGGCAGGGTGTACACCTGGGGCTCCCGTGGCTGGCCCTTGGCCTTGCTGATTGTCTT
TTCGATTGGGGCAGCCAGGGCCTTGTTGGAGACTTTGCACTTGTATTCTTTGCCGTTCAGCCAGTCCTGG
TGCAGCACGGTCAGCACGGACACCACCCTGTAGGTGCTGTTGTACTGCTCCTCTCTGGGCTTGGTCTTGG
CGTTGTGCACCTCCACGCCGTCCACGTACCAGTTGAACTTCACCTCTGGGTCCTCGTGGGACACGGCCAC
CACCACGCAGGTCACCTCGGGGGTCCTGCTGATCATCAGGGTGTCCTTGGGCTTGGGGGGGAACAGGAAC
ACGGAAGGCCCTCCCAGCAGTTCTGGAGCTGGGCAGGGGGGGCAGGTGTGGGTCTTGTCGCCGCCCGGCG
CGCCTTGAGGAGAATGGCCAGGCTCTCTGGCTGGAGCAGGAGGTGTAACGCTAGAAGCGCCAGGAGACAG
ATCAGCAGGAGATGGGCCACACACGACATCCCTTTCTTTGGTGCCGTTGACCAGCACGCTCTTGCCATCC
AGGCTGCAATTGGTCCAAGGCCGGCAGATGCCTCTCTTCTGGTCGTTAAAGGTGCCGAAGCAGCAATCCT
TGCAGCCCTTCTTGGTCAGCTCTTGGCCCTGCTTGCAATCCTGCTCGCACATAGAACAGCCGGCTCCGAG
ACAGTGAAAGCCAGGGGTGCAATCACACTCGGCATTGCTGGTGCTGCTGCACTCTTTTCTGGTCCGGAAC
ACGCCCTTGCACTGTCTGCAGATGTCGCAGGTTCTCTGTCCGCCGGCAGAGCTAAAGCTGTTAGGAGGAC
AGGGGCTGCAGATCTGGTTTCTGTTGTTGTCGCAGAAGGTGCCGGCAGGACAATTAGAACAAGGGTCCTG
CAAGGCGGCCGCAGCGAACACCAGGCAGAAGATGTAGCTCAGGGCAATGATGGTCTTCATGGTGGCGCTA
GCAGGCGCGTTTTCGATAGAACCGAGGTGCAGTTGGACCTGGGAGTGGACACCTGTGGAGAGAAAGGCAA
AGTGGATGTTATTCTATAGTGTCACCTAAATCGTATGTGTATGATACATAAGGTTATGTATTAATTGTAG
CCGCGTTCTAACGAAGCCAAGGGGGTGGGCCTATAGACTCTATAGGCGGTACTTACGTCACTCTTGGCAC
GGGGAATCCGCGTTCCAATGCACCGTTCCCGGCCGCGGAGGCTGGATCGGTCCCGGTGTCTTCTATGGAG
GTCAAAACAGCGTGGATGGCGTCTCCAGGCGATCTGACGGTTCACTAAACGAGCTCTGCTTATATAGACC
TCCCACCGTACACGCCTACCGCCCATTTGCGTCAATGGGGCGGAGTTGTTACGACATTTTGGAAAGTCCC
GTTGATTTTGGTGCCAAAACAAACTCCCATTGACGTCAATGGGGTGGAGACTTGGAAATCCCCGTGAGTC
AAACCGCTATCCACGCCCATTGATGTACTGCCAAAACCGCATCACCATGGTAATAGCGATGACTAATACG
TAGATGTACTGCCAAGTAGGAAAGTCCCATAAGGTCATGTACTGGGCATAATGCCAGGCGGGCCATTTAC
CGTCATTGACGTCAATAGGGGGCGTACTTGGCATATGATACACTTGATGTACTGCCAAGTGGGCAGTTTA
CCGTAAATACTCCACCCATTGACGTCAATGGAAAGTCCCTATTGGCGTTACTATGGGAACATACGTCATT
ATTGACGTCAATGGGCGGGGGTCGTTGGGCGGTCAGCCAGGCGGGCCATTTACCGTAAGTTATGTAACGC
GGAACTCCATATATGGGCTATGAACTAATGACCCCGTAATTGATTACTATTAATAACTAGTCAATAATCA
ATGCCAACATGGCGGTCATATTGGACATGAGCCAATATAAATGTACATATTATGATATAGATACAACGTA
TGCAATGGCCAATAGCCAATATTGATTTATGCTATATAACCAATGAATAATATGGCTAATGGCCAATATT
GAGTCAACGCCACTGTGCATGAAGCTCGTAATTGTTATCCGCTCACAATTAAGGGCGACACAAAATTTAT
TCTAAATGATAATAAATACTGATAACATCTTATAGTTTGTATTATATTTTGTATTATCGTTGACATGTAT
AATTTTGATATCAAAAACTGATTTTCCCTTTATTATTTTCGAGATTTATTTTCTTAATTCTCTTTAACAA
ACTAGAAATATTGTATATACAAAAAATCATAAATAATAGATGAATAGTTTAATTATAGGTGTTCATCAAT
CGAAAAAGCAACGTATCTTATTTAAAGTGCGTTGCTTTTTTCTCATTTATAAGGTTAAATAATTCTCATA
TATCAAGCAAAGTGACAGGCGCCCTTAAATATTCTGACAAATGCTCTTTCCCTAAACTCCCCCCATAAAA
AAACCCGCCGAAGCGGGTTTTTACGTTATTTGCGGATTAACGATTACTCGTTATCAGAACCGCCCAGGGG
GCCCGAGCTTAAGACTGGCCGTCGTTTTACAACACAGAAAGAGTTTGTAGAAACGCAAAAAGGCCATCCG
TCAGGGGCCTTCTGCTTAGTTTGATGCCTGGCAGTTCCCTACTCTCGCCTTCCGCTTCCTCGCTCACTGA
CTCGCTGCGCTCGGTCGTTCGGCTGCGGCGAGCGGTATCAGCTCACTCAAAGGCGGTAATACGGTTATCC
ACAGAATCAGGGGATAACGCAGGAAAGAACATGTGAGCAAAAGGCCAGCAAAAGGCCAGGAACCGTAAAA
AGGCCGCGTTGCTGGCGTTTTTCCATAGGCTCCGCCCCCCTGACGAGCATCACAAAAATCGACGCTCAAG
TCAGAGGTGGCGAAACCCGACAGGACTATAAAGATACCAGGCGTTTCCCCCTGGAAGCTCCCTCGTGCGC
TCTCCTGTTCCGACCCTGCCGCTTACCGGATACCTGTCCGCCTTTCTCCCTTCGGGAAGCGTGGCGCTTT
CTCATAGCTCACGCTGTAGGTATCTCAGTTCGGTGTAGGTCGTTCGCTCCAAGCTGGGCTGTGTGCACGA
ACCCCCCGTTCAGCCCGACCGCTGCGCCTTATCCGGTAACTATCGTCTTGAGTCCAACCCGGTAAGACAC
GACTTATCGCCACTGGCAGCAGCCACTGGTAACAGGATTAGCAGAGCGAGGTATGTAGGCGGTGCTACAG
AGTTCTTGAAGTGGTGGGCTAACTACGGCTACACTAGAAGAACAGTATTTGGTATCTGCGCTCTGCTGAA
GCCAGTTACCTTCGGAAAAAGAGTTGGTAGCTCTTGATCCGGCAAACAAACCACCGCTGGTAGCGGTGGT
TTTTTTGTTTGCAAGCAGCAGATTACGCGCAGAAAAAAAGGATCTCAAGAAGATCCTTTGATCTTTTCTA
CGGGGTCTGACGCTCAGTGGAACGACGCGCGCGTAACTCACGTTAAGGGATTTTGGTCATGAGCAAGGGG
TGTTATGAGCCATATTCAGGTATAAATGGGCTCGCGATAATGTTCAGAATTGGTTAATTGGTTGTAACAC
TGACCCCTATTTGTTTATTTTTCTAAATACATTCAAATATGTATCCGCTCATGAGACAATAACCCTGATA
AATGCTTCAATAATATTGAAAAAGGAAGAATATGAGTATTCAACATTTCCGTGTCGCCCTTATTCCCTTT
TTTGCGGCATTTTGCCTTCCTGTTTTTGCTCACCCAGAAACGCTGGTGAAAGTAAAAGATGCTGAAGATC
AGTTGGGTGCACGAGTGGGTTACATCGAACTGGATCTCAACAGCGGTAAGATCCTTGAGAGTTTTCGCCC
CGAAGAACGTTTTCCAATGATGAGCACTTTTAAAGTTCTGCTATGTGGCGCGGTATTATCCCGTATTGAC
GCCGGGCAAGAGCAACTCGGTCGCCGCATACACTATTCTCAGAATGACTTGGTTGAGTACTCACCAGTCA
CAGAAAAGCATCTTACGGATGGCATGACAGTAAGAGAATTATGCAGTGCTGCCATAACCATGAGTGATAA
CACTGCGGCCAACTTACTTCTGACAACGATCGGAGGACCGAAGGAGCTAACCGCTTTTTTGCACAACATG
GGGGATCATGTAACTCGCCTTGATCGTTGGGAACCGGAGCTGAATGAAGCCATACCAAACGACGAGCGTG
ACACCACGATGCCTGTAGCGATGGCAACAACGTTGCGCAAACTATTAACTGGCGAACTACTTACTCTAGC
TTCCCGGCAACAATTAATAGACTGGATGGAGGCGGATAAAGTTGCAGGACCACTTCTGCGCTCGGCCCTT
CCGGCTGGCTGGTTTATTGCTGATAAATCCGGAGCCGGTGAGCGTGGTTCTCGCGGTATCATCGCAGCGC
TGGGGCCAGATGGTAAGCCCTCCCGTATCGTAGTTATCTACACGACGGGGAGTCAGGCAACTATGGATGA
ACGAAATAGACAGATCGCTGAGATAGGTGCCTCACTGATTAAGCATTGGTAATGACCATGATTACGCCAA
GCTCTAGCTAGAGGTCGACGGTATACAGACATGATAAGATACATTGATGAGTTTGGACAAACCACAACTA
GAATGCAGTGAAAAAAATGCTTTATTTGTGAAATTTGTGATGCTATTGCTTTATTTGTAACCATTATAAG
CTGCAATAAACAAGTTGGGGTGGGCGAAGAACTCCAGCATGAGATCCCCGCGCTGGAGGATCATCCAGCC
GGCGTCCCGGAAAACGATTCCGAAGCCCAACCTTTCATAGAAGGCGGCGGTGGAATCGAAATCTCGTAGC
ACGTGTCAGGCACCGGGCTTGCGGGTCATGCACCAGGTGCGCGGTCCTTCGGGCACCTCGACGTCGGCGG
TGACGGTGAAGCCGAGCCGCTCGTAGAAGGGGAGGTTGCGGGGCGCGGATGTCTCCAGGAAGGCGGGCAC
CCCGGCGCGCTCGGCCGCCTCCACTCCGGGGAGCACGACGGCGCTGCCCAGACCCTTGCCCTGGTGGTCG
GGCGAGACGCCGACGGTGGCCAGGAACCACGCGGGCTCCTTGGGCCGGTGCGGCGCCAGGAGGCCTTCCA
TCTGTTGCTGCGCGGCCAGCCGGGAACCGCTCAACTCGGCCATGCGCGGGCCGATCTCGGCGAACACCGC
CCCCGCTTCGACGCTCTCCGGCGTGGTCCAGACCGCCACCGCGGCGCCGTCGTCCGCGACCCACACCTTG
CCGATGTCGAGCCCGACGCGCGTGAGGAAGAGTTCTTGCAGCTCGGTGACCCGCTCGATGTGGCGGTCCG
GATCGACGGTGTGGCGCGTGGCGGGGTAGTCGGCGAACGCGGCGGCGAGGGTGCGTACGGCCCTGGGGAC
GTCGTCGCGGGTGGCGAGGCGCACCGTGGGCTTGTACTCGGTCATGGTTTAGTTCCTCACCTTGTCGTAT
TATACTATGCCGATATACTATGCCGATGATTAATTGTCAACACGTGCTGATCAGATCCGAAAATGGATAT
ACAAGCTCCCGGGAGCTTTTTGCAAAAGCCTAGGCCTCCAAAAAAGCCTCCTCACTACTTCTGGAATAGC
TCAGAGGCAGAGGCG
